>Addgene plasmid #141787 | TFORF1043 | addgene full sequence | sequence record 454916 | Addgene NGS Result
TTAATGTAGTCTTATGCAATACTCTTGTAGTCTTGCAACATGGTAACGATGAGTTAGCAACATGCCTTAC
AAGGAGAGAAAAAGCACCGTGCATGCCGATTGGTGGAAGTAAGGTGGTACGATCGTGCCTTATTAGGAAG
GCAACAGACGGGTCTGACATGGATTGGACGAACCACTGAATTGCCGCATTGCAGAGATATTGTATTTAAG
TGCCTAGCTCGATACATAAACGGGTCTCTCTGGTTAGACCAGATCTGAGCCTGGGAGCTCTCTGGCTAAC
TAGGGAACCCACTGCTTAAGCCTCAATAAAGCTTGCCTTGAGTGCTTCAAGTAGTGTGTGCCCGTCTGTT
GTGTGACTCTGGTAACTAGAGATCCCTCAGACCCTTTTAGTCAGTGTGGAAAATCTCTAGCAGTGGCGCC
CGAACAGGGACTTGAAAGCGAAAGGGAAACCAGAGGAGCTCTCTCGACGCAGGACTCGGCTTGCTGAAGC
GCGCACGGCAAGAGGCGAGGGGCGGCGACTGGTGAGTACGCCAAAAATTTTGACTAGCGGAGGCTAGAAG
GAGAGAGATGGGTGCGAGAGCGTCAGTATTAAGCGGGGGAGAATTAGATCGCGATGGGAAAAAATTCGGT
TAAGGCCAGGGGGAAAGAAAAAATATAAATTAAAACATATAGTATGGGCAAGCAGGGAGCTAGAACGATT
CGCAGTTAATCCTGGCCTGTTAGAAACATCAGAAGGCTGTAGACAAATACTGGGACAGCTACAACCATCC
CTTCAGACAGGATCAGAAGAACTTAGATCATTATATAATACAGTAGCAACCCTCTATTGTGTGCATCAAA
GGATAGAGATAAAAGACACCAAGGAAGCTTTAGACAAGATAGAGGAAGAGCAAAACAAAAGTAAGACCAC
CGCACAGCAAGCGGCCGCTGATCTTCAGACCTGGAGGAGGAGATATGAGGGACAATTGGAGAAGTGAATT
ATATAAATATAAAGTAGTAAAAATTGAACCATTAGGAGTAGCACCCACCAAGGCAAAGAGAAGAGTGGTG
CAGAGAGAAAAAAGAGCAGTGGGAATAGGAGCTTTGTTCCTTGGGTTCTTGGGAGCAGCAGGAAGCACTA
TGGGCGCAGCGTCAATGACGCTGACGGTACAGGCCAGACAATTATTGTCTGGTATAGTGCAGCAGCAGAA
CAATTTGCTGAGGGCTATTGAGGCGCAACAGCATCTGTTGCAACTCACAGTCTGGGGCATCAAGCAGCTC
CAGGCAAGAATCCTGGCTGTGGAAAGATACCTAAAGGATCAACAGCTCCTGGGGATTTGGGGTTGCTCTG
GAAAACTCATTTGCACCACTGCTGTGCCTTGGAATGCTAGTTGGAGTAATAAATCTCTGGAACAGATTTG
GAATCACACGACCTGGATGGAGTGGGACAGAGAAATTAACAATTACACAAGCTTAATACACTCCTTAATT
GAAGAATCGCAAAACCAGCAAGAAAAGAATGAACAAGAATTATTGGAATTAGATAAATGGGCAAGTTTGT
GGAATTGGTTTAACATAACAAATTGGCTGTGGTATATAAAATTATTCATAATGATAGTAGGAGGCTTGGT
AGGTTTAAGAATAGTTTTTGCTGTACTTTCTATAGTGAATAGAGTTAGGCAGGGATATTCACCATTATCG
TTTCAGACCCACCTCCCAACCCCGAGGGGACCCATGCATTGCATCTCAATTAGTCAGCAACCAGGTGTGG
AAAGTCCCCAGGCTCCCCAGCAGGCAGAAGTATGCAAAGCATGCGTCTCAATTAGTCAGCAACCATAGTC
CCGCCCCTAACTCCGCCCATCCCGCCCCTAACTCCGCCCAGTTCCGCCCATTCTCCGCCCCATGGCTGAC
TAATTTTTTTTATTTATGCAGAGGCCGAGGCCGCCTCGGCCTCTGAGCTATTCCAGAAGTAGTGAGGAGG
CTTTTTTGGAGGCCTAGGCTTTTGCAAAAAGCTTTCTAGAGGTACCACCGGAGCTTACCATGACCGAGTA
CAAGCCCACGGTGCGCCTCGCCACCCGCGACGACGTCCCCAGGGCCGTACGCACCCTCGCCGCCGCGTTC
GCCGACTACCCCGCCACGCGCCACACCGTCGATCCGGACCGCCACATCGAGCGGGTCACCGAGCTGCAAG
AACTCTTCCTCACGCGCGTCGGGCTCGACATCGGCAAGGTGTGGGTCGCGGACGACGGCGCCGCCGTGGC
GGTCTGGACCACGCCGGAGAGCGTCGAAGCGGGGGCGGTGTTCGCCGAGATCGGCCCGCGCATGGCCGAG
TTGAGCGGTTCCCGGCTGGCCGCGCAGCAACAGATGGAAGGCCTCCTGGCGCCGCACCGGCCCAAGGAGC
CCGCGTGGTTCCTGGCCACCGTCGGCGTCTCGCCCGACCACCAGGGCAAGGGTCTGGGCAGCGCCGTCGT
GCTCCCCGGAGTGGAGGCGGCCGAGCGCGCCGGGGTGCCCGCCTTCCTGGAGACCTCCGCGCCCCGCAAC
CTCCCCTTCTACGAGCGGCTCGGCTTCACCGTCACCGCCGACGTCGAGGTGCCCGAAGGACCGCGCACCT
GGTGCATGACCCGCAAGCCCGGTGCCAGTTAACGAATTCTAGATCTTGAGACAAATGGCAGTATTCATCC
ACAATTTTAAAAGAAAAGGGGGGATTGGGGGGTACAGTGCAGGGGAAAGAATAGTAGACATAATAGCAAC
AGACATACAAACTAAAGAATTACAAAAACAAATTACAAAAATTCAAAATTTTCGGGTTTATTACAGGGAC
AGCAGAGATCCACTTTGGCGCCGGCTCGAGGCCTGCAGGTGCAAAGATGGATAAAGTTTTAAACAGAGAG
GAATCTTTGCAGCTAATGGACCTTCTAGGTCTTGAAAGGAGTGGGAATTGGCTCCGGTGCCCGTCAGTGG
GCAGAGCGCACATCGCCCACAGTCCCCGAGAAGTTGGGGGGAGGGGTCGGCAATTGAACCGGTGCCTAGA
GAAGGTGGCGCGGGGTAAACTGGGAAAGTGATGTCGTGTACTGGCTCCGCCTTTTTCCCGAGGGTGGGGG
AGAACCGTATATAAGTGCAGTAGTCGCCGTGAACGTTCTTTTTCGCAACGGGTTTGCCGCCAGAACACAG
GTAAGTGCCGTGTGTGGTTCCCGCGGGCCTGGCCTCTTTACGGGTTATGGCCCTTGCGTGCCTTGAATTA
CTTCCACCTGGCTGCAGTACGTGATTCTTGATCCCGAGCTTCGGGTTGGAAGTGGGTGGGAGAGTTCGAG
GCCTTGCGCTTAAGGAGCCCCTTCGCCTCGTGCTTGAGTTGAGGCCTGGCCTGGGCGCTGGGGCCGCCGC
GTGCGAATCTGGTGGCACCTTCGCGCCTGTCTCGCTGCTTTCGATAAGTCTCTAGCCATTTAAAATTTTT
GATGACCTGCTGCGACGCTTTTTTTCTGGCAAGATAGTCTTGTAAATGCGGGCCAAGATCTGCACACTGG
TATTTCGGTTTTTGGGGCCGCGGGCGGCGACGGGGCCCGTGCGTCCCAGCGCACATGTTCGGCGAGGCGG
GGCCTGCGAGCGCGGCCACCGAGAATCGGACGGGGGTAGTCTCAAGCTGGCCGGCCTGCTCTGGTGCCTG
GCCTCGCGCCGCCGTGTATCGCCCCGCCCTGGGCGGCAAGGCTGGCCCGGTCGGCACCAGTTGCGTGAGC
GGAAAGATGGCCGCTTCCCGGCCCTGCTGCAGGGAGCTCAAAATGGAGGACGCGGCGCTCGGGAGAGCGG
GCGGGTGAGTCACCCACACAAAGGAAAAGGGCCTTTCCGTCCTCAGCCGTCGCTTCATGTGACTCCACGG
AGTACCGGGCGCCGTCCAGGCACCTCGATTAGTTCTCGAGCTTTTGGAGTACGTCGTCTTTAGGTTGGGG
GGAGGGGTTTTATGCGATGGAGTTTCCCCACACTGAGTGGGTGGAGACTGAAGTTAGGCCAGCTTGGCAC
TTGATGTAATTCTCCTTGGAATTTGCCCTTTTTGAGTTTGGATCTTGGTTCATTCTCAAGCCTCAGACAG
TGGTTCAAAGTTTTTTTCTTCCATTTCAGGTGTCGTGAGGCTAGCACCGCCACC
[402 nt withheld, positions 4115-4516]
TAGTAATGAACTAGTCCGTAACTTGAAAGTATTTCGATTTCTTGGCTTTATATATCTTGTGGAAAGGACG
ATGACACAGCGGAAGGCAGCATTCCACGCGTTAAGTCGACAATCAACCTCTGGATTACAAAATTTGTGAA
AGATTGACTGGTATTCTTAACTATGTTGCTCCTTTTACGCTATGTGGATACGCTGCTTTAATGCCTTTGT
ATCATGCTATTGCTTCCCGTATGGCTTTCATTTTCTCCTCCTTGTATAAATCCTGGTTGCTGTCTCTTTA
TGAGGAGTTGTGGCCCGTTGTCAGGCAACGTGGCGTGGTGTGCACTGTGTTTGCTGACGCAACCCCCACT
GGTTGGGGCATTGCCACCACCTGTCAGCTCCTTTCCGGGACTTTCGCTTTCCCCCTCCCTATTGCCACGG
CGGAACTCATCGCCGCCTGCCTTGCCCGCTGCTGGACAGGGGCTCGGCTGTTGGGCACTGACAATTCCGT
GGTGTTGTCGGGGAAATCATCGTCCTTTCCTTGGCTGCTCGCCTGTGTTGCCACCTGGATTCTGCGCGGG
ACGTCCTTCTGCTACGTCCCTTCGGCCCTCAATCCAGCGGACCTTCCTTCCCGCGGCCTGCTGCCGGCTC
TGCGGCCTCTTCCGCGTCTTCGCCTTCGCCCTCAGACGAGTCGGATCTCCCTTTGGGCCGCCTCCCCGCG
TCGACTTTAAGACCAATGACTTACAAGGCAGCTGTAGATCTTAGCCACTTTTTAAAAGAAAAGGGGGGAC
TGGAAGGGCTAATTCACTCCCAACGAAGACAAGATCTGCTTTTTGCTTGTACTGGGTCTCTCTGGTTAGA
CCAGATCTGAGCCTGGGAGCTCTCTGGCTAACTAGGGAACCCACTGCTTAAGCCTCAATAAAGCTTGCCT
TGAGTGCTTCAAGTAGTGTGTGCCCGTCTGTTGTGTGACTCTGGTAACTAGAGATCCCTCAGACCCTTTT
AGTCAGTGTGGAAAATCTCTAGCAGTACGTATAGTAGTTCATGTCATCTTATTATTCAGTATTTATAACT
TGCAAAGAAATGAATATCAGAGAGTGAGAGGAACTTGTTTATTGCAGCTTATAATGGTTACAAATAAAGC
AATAGCATCACAAATTTCACAAATAAAGCATTTTTTTCACTGCATTCTAGTTGTGGTTTGTCCAAACTCA
TCAATGTATCTTATCATGTCTGGCTCTAGCTATCCCGCCCCTAACTCCGCCCATCCCGCCCCTAACTCCG
CCCAGTTCCGCCCATTCTCCGCCCCATGGCTGACTAATTTTTTTTATTTATGCAGAGGCCGAGGCCGCCT
CGGCCTCTGAGCTATTCCAGAAGTAGTGAGGAGGCTTTTTTGGAGGCCTAGGGACGTACCCAATTCGCCC
TATAGTGAGTCGTATTACGCGCGCTCACTGGCCGTCGTTTTACAACGTCGTGACTGGGAAAACCCTGGCG
TTACCCAACTTAATCGCCTTGCAGCACATCCCCCTTTCGCCAGCTGGCGTAATAGCGAAGAGGCCCGCAC
CGATCGCCCTTCCCAACAGTTGCGCAGCCTGAATGGCGAATGGG
[124 nt withheld, positions 6101-6224]
C
[91 nt withheld, positions 6226-6316]
A
[49 nt withheld, positions 6318-6366]
CCTTTGACGTTGGAGTCCACGTTCTTT
[37 nt withheld, positions 6394-6430]
ACCCTATCTCGGTCTATTCTTTTGATTTATAAGGGATTTTGCCGATTTCGGCCTATTGGTTAAAAAATGA
GCTGATTTAACAAAAATTTAACGCGAATTTTAACAAAATATTAACGCTTACAATTTAGGTGGCACTTTTC
GGGGAAATGTGCGCGGAACCCCTATTTGTTTATTTTTCTAAATACATTCAAATATGTATCCGCTCATGAG
ACAATAACCCTGATAAATGCTTCAATAATATTGAAAAAGGAAGAGTATGAGTATTCAACATTTCCGTGTC
GCCCTTATTCCCTTTTTTGCGGCATTTTGCCTTCCTGTTTTTGCTCACCCAGAAACGCTGGTGAAAGTAA
AAGATGCTGAAGATCAGTTGGGTGCACGAGTGGGTTACATCGAACTGGATCTCAACAGCGGTAAGATCCT
TGAGAGTTTTCGCCCCGAAGAACGTTTTCCAATGATGAGCACTTTTAAAGTTCTGCTATGTGGCGCGGTA
TTATCCCGTATTGACGCCGGGCAAGAGCAACTCGGTCGCCGCATACACTATTCTCAGAATGACTTGGTTG
AGTACTCACCAGTCACAGAAAAGCATCTTACGGATGGCATGACAGTAAGAGAATTATGCAGTGCTGCCAT
AACCATGAGTGATAACACTGCGGCCAACTTACTTCTGACAACGATCGGAGGACCGAAGGAGCTAACCGCT
TTTTTGCACAACATGGGGGATCATGTAACTCGCCTTGATCGTTGGGAACCGGAGCTGAATGAAGCCATAC
CAAACGACGAGCGTGACACCACGATGCCTGTAGCAATGGCAACAACGTTGCGCAAACTATTAACTGGCGA
ACTACTTACTCTAGCTTCCCGGCAACAATTAATAGACTGGATGGAGGCGGATAAAGTTGCAGGACCACTT
CTGCGCTCGGCCCTTCCGGCTGGCTGGTTTATTGCTGATAAATCTGGAGCCGGTGAGCGTGGGTCTCGCG
GTATCATTGCAGCACTGGGGCCAGATGGTAAGCCCTCCCGTATCGTAGTTATCTACACGACGGGGAGTCA
GGCAACTATGGATGAACGAAATAGACAGATCGCTGAGATAGGTGCCTCACTGATTAAGCATTGGTAACTG
TCAGACCAAGTTTACTCATATATACTTTAGATTGATTTAAAACTTCATTTTTAATTTAAAAGGATCTAGG
TGAAGATCCTTTTTGATAATCTCATGACCAAAATCCCTTAACGTGAGTTTTCGTTCCACTGAGCGTCAGA
CCCCGTAGAAAAGATCAAAGGATCTTCTTGAGATCCTTTTTTTCTGCGCGTAATCTGCTGCTTGCAAACA
AAAAAACCACCGCTACCAGCGGTGGTTTGTTTGCCGGATCAAGAGCTACCAACTCTTTTTCCGAAGGTAA
CTGGCTTCAGCAGAGCGCAGATACCAAATACTGTTCTTCTAGTGTAGCCGTAGTTAGGCCACCACTTCAA
GAACTCTGTAGCACCGCCTACATACCTCGCTCTGCTAATCCTGTTACCAGTGGCTGCTGCCAGTGGCGAT
AAGTCGTGTCTTACCGGGTTGGACTCAAGACGATAGTTACCGGATAAGGCGCAGCGGTCGGGCTGAACGG
GGGGTTCGTGCACACAGCCCAGCTTGGAGCGAACGACCTACACCGAACTGAGATACCTACAGCGTGAGCT
ATGAGAAAGCGCCACGCTTCCCGAAGGGAGAAAGGCGGACAGGTATCCGGTAAGCGGCAGGGTCGGAACA
GGAGAGCGCACGAGGGAGCTTCCAGGGGGAAACGCCTGGTATCTTTATAGTCCTGTCGGGTTTCGCCACC
TCTGACTTGAGCGTCGATTTTTGTGATGCTCGTCAGGGGGGCGGAGCCTATGGAAAAACGCCAGCAACGC
GGCCTTTTTACGGTTCCTGGCCTTTTGCTGGCCTTTTGCTCACATGTTCTTTCCTGCGTTATCCCCTGAT
TCTGTGGATAACCGTATTACCGCCTTTGAGTGAGCTGATACCGCTCGCCGCAGCCGAACGACCGAGCGCA
GCGAGTCAGTGAGCGAGGAAGCGGAAGAGCGCCCAATACGCAAACCGCCTCTCCCCGCGCGTTGGCCGAT
TCATTAATGCAGCTGGCACGACAGGTTTCCCGACTGGAAAGCGGGCAGTGAGCGCAACGCAATTAATGTG
AGTTAGCTCACTCATTAGGCACCCCAGGCTTTACACTTTATGCTTCCGGCTCGTATGTTGTGTGGAATTG
TGAGCGGATAACAATTTCACACAGGAAACAGCTATGACCATGATTACGCCAAGCGCGCAATTAACCCTCA
CTAAAGGGAACAAAAGCTGGAGCTGCAAGC
Features (pLannotate 1.2.2; 31 found; start..end, strand, type, name):
      5..231     +  promoter       RSV promoter: Rous sarcoma virus enhancer/promoter
    232..412     +  LTR            5' LTR (truncated): truncated 5' long terminal repeat (LTR) from HIV-1
    459..584     +  misc_feature   HIV-1 Ψ: packaging signal of human immunodeficiency virus type 1
    568..931     +  CDS            HIV-1 gag (fragment): gag protein from human immunodeficiency virus 1; gag
   1077..1310    +  misc_feature   RRE: The Rev response element (RRE) of HIV-1 allows for Rev-dependent mRNA export from the nucleus to the cytoplasm.
   1687..1713    +  CDS            Rev (fragment): human immunodeficiency virus 1 (HIV-1) Rev protein; rev; enhances nuclear export of unspliced and incompletely spliced viral mRNAs
   1720..1743    +  promoter       SV40 promoter (fragment): SV40 early promoter
   1744..1815    +  promoter       SV40 promoter (fragment): SV40 enhancer and early promoter
   1839..1974    +  rep_origin     SV40 ori: SV40 origin of replication
   2020..2616    +  CDS            PuroR (fragment): puromycin N-acetyltransferase; pac from Streptomyces; confers resistance to puromycin
   2665..2782    +  misc_feature   cPPT/CTS: central polypurine tract and central termination sequence of HIV-1
   2847..2913    +  CDS            small t antigen (fragment): SV40 (simian virus 40) small t antigen
   2920..4098    +  promoter       EF-1α promoter: strong constitutive promoter for human elongation factor EF-1α
   4115..4516    +  CDS            TSC22D3 (sequence withheld): T22D3_HUMAN - Also known as DSIPI, GILZ. Experimental evidence at protein level: Swiss-Prot protein existence level 1. Protects T-cells from IL2 deprivation-induced apoptosis through the inhibition of FOXO3A transcriptional activity that leads to the down-regulation of the pro-apoptotic factor BCL2L11. In macrophages, plays a role in the anti-inflammatory and immunosuppressive effects of glucocorticoids and IL10. In T-cells, inhibits anti-CD3-induced NFKB1 nuclear translocation. In vitro, suppresses AP1 and NFKB1 DNA-binding activities (By similarity). Isoform 1 inhibits myogenic differentiati
   4532..4585    +  promoter       U6 promoter (fragment): RNA polymerase III promoter for human U6 snRNA
   4627..5215    +  misc_feature   WPRE: woodchuck hepatitis virus posttranscriptional regulatory element
   5266..5285    +  misc_feature   cPPT/CTS (fragment): central polypurine tract and central termination sequence of HIV-1
   5287..5520    +  LTR            3' LTR (ΔU3): self-inactivating 3' long terminal repeat (LTR) from HIV-1
   5598..5719    +  polyA_signal   SV40 poly(A) signal: SV40 polyadenylation signal
   5759..5894    +  rep_origin     SV40 ori: SV40 origin of replication
   5915..5933    -  promoter       T7 promoter: promoter for bacteriophage T7 RNA polymerase
   5941..6096    +  CDS            lacZα (fragment): LacZα fragment of β-galactosidase; lacZ fragment
   6101..6529    +  rep_origin     f1 ori (sequence partly withheld): f1 bacteriophage origin of replication; arrow indicates direction of (+) strand synthesis
   6582..6686    +  promoter       AmpR promoter: bla
   6687..7547    +  CDS            AmpR: β-lactamase; bla; confers resistance to ampicillin, carbenicillin, and related antibiotics
   7718..8306    +  rep_origin     ori: high-copy-number ColE1/pMB1/pBR322/pUC origin of replication
   8489..8581    +  CDS            lacI (fragment): lac repressor; lacI; The lac repressor binds to the lac operator to inhibit transcription in E. coli. This inhibition can be relieved by adding lactose or isopropyl-β-D-thiogalactopyranoside (IPTG).
   8594..8615    +  protein_bind   CAP binding site: CAP binding activates transcription in the presence of cAMP. E. coli catabolite activator protein
   8630..8660    +  promoter       lac promoter: promoter for the E. coli lac operon
   8668..8684    +  protein_bind   lac operator: The lac repressor binds to the lac operator to inhibit transcription in E. coli. This inhibition can be relieved by adding lactose or isopropyl-β-D-thiogalactopyranoside (IPTG). lac repressor encoded by lacI
   8729..8747    +  promoter       T3 promoter: promoter for bacteriophage T3 RNA polymerase
