[The description below was written by a language model from this plasmid's Addgene catalogue record and pLannotate feature annotations shown in this document.]
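Description:
TFORF1043 is a lentiviral mammalian expression plasmid built on the pLX_TRC317 backbone and carrying the human TSC22D3 open reading frame (also known as GILZ or DSIPI), one member of a barcoded transcription factor ORF collection. It is maintained in E. coli through a high-copy ColE1/pUC-type origin with ampicillin resistance (AmpR), and an f1 origin is also present. The depositor notes that the plasmid can recombine, which is a common concern with LTR-containing vectors.

The viral portion follows a third-generation, self-inactivating layout. An RSV promoter drives a truncated HIV-1 5' LTR, followed by the Ψ packaging signal, a gag fragment, the Rev response element and a cPPT/CTS, and the unit ends in a ΔU3 3' LTR with a downstream SV40 polyadenylation signal. Two expression cassettes sit between the LTRs. An SV40 early promoter/origin region drives puromycin N-acetyltransferase for selection of transduced cells. The strong constitutive EF-1α promoter drives the TSC22D3 coding sequence, with a WPRE downstream to enhance transcript stability and expression. The annotated coding region is about 400 bp, shorter than the 506 bp listed for the insert. The difference may reflect flanking sequence such as the unique 24-bp barcode described for this collection, although the barcode is not annotated in the feature table. Short fragments annotated as U6 promoter, small t antigen, lacZα and lacI appear to be backbone remnants rather than functional units.

The construct is intended for overexpressing TSC22D3 after lentiviral transduction. In pooled screens, the barcode allows the delivered transcription factor to be identified, as in studies of directed differentiation.
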