Addgene plasmid #141787: TFORF1043
Purpose: Lentiviral vector for overexpressing transcription factor ORFs with unique 24-bp barcodes. Barcodes facilitate identification of transcription factors in pooled screens.
Depositing lab: Feng Zhang. Depositing organization: Broad Institute. Publication: A transcription factor atlas of directed differentiation. Joung J, Ma S, Tay T, Geiger-Schuller KR, Kirchgatterer PC, Verdine VK, Guo B, Arias-Garcia MA, Allen WE, Singh A, Kuksenko O, Abudayyeh OO, Gootenberg JS, Fu Z, Macrae RK, Buenrostro JD, Regev A, Zhang F. Cell. 2023 Jan 5;186(1):209-229.e26. doi: 10.1016/j.cell.2022.11.026. PubMed 36608654.
Backbone
  Vector backbone: pLX_TRC317
  Backbone manufacturer: Broad Institute Genetic Perturbation Platform
  Backbone size w/o insert (bp): 8264
  Vector type: Mammalian Expression, Lentiviral
  Selectable markers: Puromycin
Growth in bacteria
  Bacterial resistance: Ampicillin, 100 μg/mL
  Growth temperature: 30°C
  Growth strain: NEB Stable
  Copy number: High Copy
Gene/Insert
  Gene/Insert name: TSC22D3
  Species: H. sapiens (human)
  Insert size (bp): 506
  Entrez Gene: TSC22D3 (a.k.a. DIP, DSIPI, GILZ, TSC-22R)
  Promoter: EF1a
  Cloning method: Unknown
  Sequencing primers: 5′ GGGTGGAGACTGAAGTTAGGCCAG; 3′ CACATAGCGTAAAAGGAGCAACATAG
Terms and licenses: Academic/Nonprofit Terms; Industry Terms: Not Available to Industry
Depositor comments: NM_004089,ENST00000372397 . The transcription factor ORF portion of this plasmid was synthesized by Genewiz. Please test multiple small colonies in case of plasmid recombination. To make this collection available in a timely manner, a portion of this collection was not fully sequenced by Addgene. If an Addgene verified full plasmid sequence is not available, please contact us prior to placing an order to request the full sequence.
How to cite: TFORF1043 was a gift from Feng Zhang (Addgene plasmid # 141787 ; http://n2t.net/addgene:141787 ; RRID:Addgene_141787)
