>Addgene plasmid #141787 | TFORF1043 | depositor partial sequence | sequence record 277498 | Insert
ACCGCCACC
[402 nt withheld, positions 10-411]
TAGTAATGAACTAGTCCGTAACTTGAAAGTATTTCGATTTCTTGGCTTTATATATCTTGTGGAAAGGACG
ATGACACAGCGGAAGGCAGCATTCC
