>Addgene plasmid #141787 | TFORF1043 | depositor partial sequence | sequence record 277499 | Barcode
TGACACAGCGGAAGGCAGCATTCC
